>Addgene plasmid #59945 | pBbE1k-2 | depositor full sequence | sequence record 95152 | pBbE1k-2 sequence 4598 bps
GACGTCGACACCATCGAATGGTGCAAAACCTTTCGCGGTATGGCATGATAGCGCCCGGAAGAGAGTCAAT
TCAGGGTGGTGAATGTGAAACCAGTAACGTTATACGATGTCGCAGAGTATGCCGGTGTCTCTTATCAGAC
CGTTTCCCGCGTGGTGAACCAGGCCAGCCACGTTTCTGCGAAAACGCGGGAAAAAGTGGAAGCGGCGATG
GCGGAGCTGAATTACATTCCCAACCGCGTGGCACAACAACTGGCGGGCAAACAGTCGTTGCTGATTGGCG
TTGCCACCTCCAGTCTGGCCCTGCACGCGCCGTCGCAAATTGTCGCGGCGATTAAATCTCGCGCCGATCA
ACTGGGTGCCAGCGTGGTGGTGTCGATGGTAGAACGAAGCGGCGTCGAAGCCTGTAAAGCGGCGGTGCAC
AATCTTCTCGCGCAACGCGTCAGTGGGCTGATCATTAACTATCCGCTGGATGACCAGGATGCCATTGCTG
TGGAAGCTGCCTGCACTAATGTTCCGGCGTTATTTCTTGATGTCTCTGACCAGACACCCATCAACAGTAT
TATTTTCTCCCATGAAGACGGTACGCGACTGGGCGTGGAGCATCTGGTCGCATTGGGTCACCAGCAAATC
GCGCTGTTAGCGGGCCCATTAAGTTCTGTCTCGGCGCGTCTGCGTCTGGCTGGCTGGCATAAATATCTCA
CTCGCAATCAAATTCAGCCGATAGCGGAACGGGAAGGCGACTGGAGTGCCATGTCCGGTTTTCAACAAAC
CATGCAAATGCTGAATGAGGGCATCGTTCCCACTGCGATGCTGGTTGCCAACGATCAGATGGCGCTGGGC
GCAATGCGCGCCATTACCGAGTCCGGGCTGCGCGTTGGTGCGGATATCTCGGTAGTGGGATACGACGATA
CCGAAGACAGCTCATGTTATATCCCGCCGTTAACCACCATCAAACAGGATTTTCGCCTGCTGGGGCAAAC
CAGCGTGGACCGCTTGCTGCAACTCTCTCAGGGCCAGGCGGTGAAGGGCAATCAGCTGTTGCCCGTCTCA
CTGGTGAAAAGAAAAACCACCCTGGCGCCCAATACGCAAACCGCCTCTCCCCGCGCGTTGGCCGATTCAT
TAATGCAGCTGGCACGACAGGTTTCCCGACTGGAAAGCGGGCAGTGAGCGCAACGCAATTAATGTAAGTT
AGCGCGAATTGATCTGGTTTGACAGCTTATCATCGACTGCACGGTGCACCAATGCTTCTGGCGTCAGGCA
GCCATCGGAAGCTGTGGTATGGCTGTGCAGGTCGTAAATCACTGCATAATTCGTGTCGCTCAAGGCGCAC
TCCCGTTCTGGATAATGTTTTTTGCGCCGACATCATAACGGTTCTGGCAAATATTCTGAAATGAGCTGTT
GACAATTAATCATCCGGCTCGTATAATGTGTGGAATTGTGAGCGGATAACAATTTCAGAATTCAAAAGAT
CTAAGAAGGAGATATACATATGGCAGCAGCAGCAGCAGCAGGTGAAGCTCGTCGTGTTCTGGTTTACGGT
GGTCGTGGTGCACTGGGCAGCCGCTGCGTTCAGGCATTCCGTGCGCGTAACTGGTGGGTGGCTTCCGTGG
ACGTTGTCGAGAACGAAGAGGCGTCCGCATCCATTATCGTTAAAATGACCGATTCCTTCACCGAACAGGC
AGATCAGGTTACTGCCGAAGTTGGCAAACTGCTGGGTGAAGAAAAAGTAGATGCGATCCTGTGTGTTGCT
GGTGGCTGGGCTGGTGGTAACGCCAAAAGCAAATCCCTGTTCAAAAACTGTGATCTGATGTGGAAACAGT
CTATCTGGACCTCTACTATTTCTAGCCATCTGGCGACTAAGCACCTGAAAGAAGGTGGTCTGCTGACCCT
GGCCGGTGCCAAAGCAGCTCTGGATGGTACGCCGGGTATGATTGGTTACGGCATGGCTAAAGGCGCTGTA
CATCAGCTGTGCCAGTCCCTGGCGGGTAAAAACTCTGGCATGCCACCGGGTGCTGCGGCGATCGCGGTGC
TGCCGGTGACCCTGGATACCCCGATGAATCGTAAAAGCATGCCGGAAGCGGATTTCTCTTCTTGGACGCC
GCTGGAATTTCTGGTAGAAACGTTCCACGATTGGATTACCGGTAAAAACCGTCCGTCTTCCGGTAGCCTG
ATCCAGGTAGTGACGACCGAAGGTCGCACGGAACTGACGCCAGCCTATTTTTGAACTAGTAAGAAGGAGA
TATACATATGGCAGGCAAAGCGCACCGTCTGTCTGCGGAAGAACGCGATCAGCTGCTGCCGAACCTGCGT
GCAGTGGGCTGGAACGAACTGGAAGGTCGCGATGCTATCTTCAAACAATTCCACTTTAAGGATTTCAACC
GTGCGTTCGGCTTCATGACTCGTGTTGCACTGCAAGCAGAAAAACTGGATCATCACCCGGAATGGTTCAA
CGTTTACAACAAAGTACATATTACCCTGAGCACCCACGAATGCGCAGGTCTGTCTGAACGCGATATCAAC
CTGGCGTCCTTCATCGAACAGGTTGCGGTTTCCATGACCTGAGGATCCAAACTCGAGTAAGGATCTCCAG
GCATCAAATAAAACGAAAGGCTCAGTCGAAAGACTGGGCCTTTCGTTTTATCTGTTGTTTGTCGGTGAAC
GCTCTCTACTAGAGTCACACTGGCTCACCTTCGGGTGGGCCTTTCTGCGTTTATACCTAGGGCGTTCGGC
TGCGGCGAGCGGTATCAGCTCACTCAAAGGCGGTAATACGGTTATCCACAGAATCAGGGGATAACGCAGG
AAAGAACATGTGAGCAAAAGGCCAGCAAAAGGCCAGGAACCGTAAAAAGGCCGCGTTGCTGGCGTTTTTC
CATAGGCTCCGCCCCCCTGACGAGCATCACAAAAATCGACGCTCAAGTCAGAGGTGGCGAAACCCGACAG
GACTATAAAGATACCAGGCGTTTCCCCCTGGAAGCTCCCTCGTGCGCTCTCCTGTTCCGACCCTGCCGCT
TACCGGATACCTGTCCGCCTTTCTCCCTTCGGGAAGCGTGGCGCTTTCTCATAGCTCACGCTGTAGGTAT
CTCAGTTCGGTGTAGGTCGTTCGCTCCAAGCTGGGCTGTGTGCACGAACCCCCCGTTCAGCCCGACCGCT
GCGCCTTATCCGGTAACTATCGTCTTGAGTCCAACCCGGTAAGACACGACTTATCGCCACTGGCAGCAGC
CACTGGTAACAGGATTAGCAGAGCGAGGTATGTAGGCGGTGCTACAGAGTTCTTGAAGTGGTGGCCTAAC
TACGGCTACACTAGAAGGACAGTATTTGGTATCTGCGCTCTGCTGAAGCCAGTTACCTTCGGAAAAAGAG
TTGGTAGCTCTTGATCCGGCAAACAAACCACCGCTGGTAGCGGTGGTTTTTTTGTTTGCAAGCAGCAGAT
TACGCGCAGAAAAAAAGGATCTCAAGAAGATCCTTTGATCTTTTCTACGGGGTCTGACGCTCAGTGGAAC
GAAAACTCACGTTAAGGGATTTTGGTCATGACTAGTGCTTGGATTCTCACCAATAAAAAACGCCCGGCGG
CAACCGAGCGTTCTGAACAAATCCAGATGGAGTTCTGAGGTCATTACTGGATCTATCAACAGGAGTCCAA
GCGAGCTCTCGAACCCCAGAGTCCCGCTCAGAAGAACTCGTCAAGAAGGCGATAGAAGGCGATGCGCTGC
GAATCGGGAGCGGCGATACCGTAAAGCACGAGGAAGCGGTCAGCCCATTCGCCGCCAAGCTCTTCAGCAA
TATCACGGGTAGCCAACGCTATGTCCTGATAGCGGTCCGCCACACCCAGCCGGCCACAGTCGATGAATCC
AGAAAAGCGGCCATTTTCCACCATGATATTCGGCAAGCAGGCATCGCCATGGGTCACGACGAGATCCTCG
CCGTCGGGCATGCGCGCCTTGAGCCTGGCGAACAGTTCGGCTGGCGCGAGCCCCTGATGCTCTTCGTCCA
GATCATCCTGATCGACAAGACCGGCTTCCATCCGAGTACGTGCTCGCTCGATGCGATGTTTCGCTTGGTG
GTCGAATGGGCAGGTAGCCGGATCAAGCGTATGCAGCCGCCGCATTGCATCAGCCATGATGGATACTTTC
TCGGCAGGAGCAAGGTGAGATGACAGGAGATCCTGCCCCGGCACTTCGCCCAATAGCAGCCAGTCCCTTC
CCGCTTCAGTGACAACGTCGAGCACAGCTGCGCAAGGAACGCCCGTCGTGGCCAGCCACGATAGCCGCGC
TGCCTCGTCCTGCAGTTCATTCAGGGCACCGGACAGGTCGGTCTTGACAAAAAGAACCGGGCGCCCCTGC
GCTGACAGCCGGAACACGGCGGCATCAGAGCAGCCGATTGTCTGTTGTGCCCAGTCATAGCCGAATAGCC
TCTCCACCCAAGCGGCCGGAGAACCTGCGTGCAATCCATCTTGTTCAATCATGCGAAACGATCCTCATCC
TGTCTCTTGATCAGATCATGATCCCCTGCGCCATCAGATCCTTGGCGGCAAGAAAGCCATCCAGTTTACT
TTGCAGGGCTTCCCAACCTTACCAGAGGGCGCCCCAGCTGGCAATTCC
Features (pLannotate 1.2.2; 14 found; start..end, strand, type, name):
      7..84      +  promoter       lacIq promoter: lacI (mutant); In the lacIq allele, a single base change in the promoter boosts expression of the lacI gene about 10-fold.
     85..1167    +  CDS            lacI: lac repressor; lacI; The lac repressor binds to the lac operator to inhibit transcription in E. coli. This inhibition can be relieved by adding lactose or isopropyl-β-D-thiogalactopyranoside (IPTG).
   1209..1226    +  promoter       tet promoter (fragment): E. coli promoter for tetracycline efflux protein gene
   1222..1323    -  CDS            yciV (fragment): RNAAM_ECOLI - Also known as trpH From Escherichia coli (strain K12).
   1399..1428    +  promoter       trc promoter: strong E. coli promoter; hybrid between the trp and lac UV5 promoters
   1436..1452    +  protein_bind   lac operator: The lac repressor binds to the lac operator to inhibit transcription in E. coli. This inhibition can be relieved by adding lactose or isopropyl-β-D-thiogalactopyranoside (IPTG). lac repressor encoded by lacI
   1490..2221    +  CDS            QDPR: DHPR_HUMAN - Also known as DHPR, SDR33C1. Experimental evidence at protein level: Swiss-Prot protein existence level 1. The product of this enzyme, tetrahydrobiopterin (BH-4), is an essential cofactor for phenylalanine, tyrosine, and tryptophan hydroxylases. From Homo sapiens (Human).
   2248..2559    +  CDS            PCBD1: PHS_HUMAN - Also known as DCOH, PCBD. Experimental evidence at protein level: Swiss-Prot protein existence level 1. Involved in tetrahydrobiopterin biosynthesis. Seems to both prevent the formation of 7-pterins and accelerate the formation of quinonoid-BH2. Coactivator for HNF1A-dependent transcription. Regulates the dimerization of homeodomain protein HNF1A and enhances its transcriptional activity. From Homo sapiens (Human).
   2595..2666    +  terminator     rrnB T1 terminator: transcription terminator T1 from the E. coli rrnB gene
   2682..2709    +  terminator     T7Te terminator: phage T7 early transcription terminator
   2867..3455    -  rep_origin     ori: high-copy-number ColE1/pMB1/pBR322/pUC origin of replication
   3543..3637    -  terminator     lambda t0 terminator: transcription terminator from phage lambda
   3671..4462    -  CDS            neo: KKA2_KLEPN - Also known as kan, nptII. Experimental evidence at protein level: Swiss-Prot protein existence level 1. Resistance to kanamycin, neomycin, paromomycin, ribostamycin, butirosin and gentamicin B. From Klebsiella pneumoniae.
   4494..4598    -  CDS            tnpA (fragment): TN5P_ECOLX - Also known as tnp. Experimental evidence at protein level: Swiss-Prot protein existence level 1. Mediates transposition of transposon Tn5 by a 'cut and paste' mechanism. First, the monomeric transposase binds the 19 bp inverted DNA repeats flanking the transposon. Then, dimerization of the DNA- bound transposase creates a synaptic DNA complex. After nicking of the first DNA strand, excision of the transposon proceeds through a series of intermediates. The transposase then mediates the insertion of the transposon at a new site by strand transfer. The activity of the wild- type tran
