[The description below was written by a language model from this plasmid's Addgene catalogue record and pLannotate feature annotations shown in this document.]
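Description:
pBbE1k-2 is a 4,598 bp bacterial expression plasmid built on the pBbE1k backbone for use in Escherichia coli. It replicates from a high-copy ColE1/pMB1-type origin and is selected with kanamycin through the neo (nptII) aminoglycoside phosphotransferase gene, which is followed by a lambda t0 terminator. The plasmid carries its own lacI gene under the lacIq promoter, a mutant promoter that raises repressor levels. This keeps the expression cassette tightly repressed until it is induced with IPTG or lactose.

The payload is a two-gene synthetic operon driven by the trc promoter, a strong trp/lac UV5 hybrid, with an adjacent lac operator. The first open reading frame encodes human dihydropteridine reductase (QDPR/DHPR). It is followed after a short intergenic gap by human pterin-4a-carbinolamine dehydratase (PCBD1/PCD). Both genes lie on the same strand, and transcription ends at tandem rrnB T1 and T7Te terminators. The two enzymes together form the pterin cofactor regeneration cycle. PCD dehydrates the 4a-carbinolamine produced when an aromatic amino acid hydroxylase turns over, yielding quinonoid dihydropterin, and DHPR reduces this back to the tetrahydro form. No tags or reporters are annotated.

The associated work concerns engineering L-tyrosine oxidation in E. coli for microbial production of hydroxytyrosol, so the plasmid presumably supplies cofactor recycling to support a pterin-dependent hydroxylase expressed from a separate construct. The short tet promoter, yciV and Tn5 transposase fragments in the annotation appear to be residual backbone sequence rather than functional elements.
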