Addgene plasmid #59945: pBbE1k-2
Purpose: dihydropterine reductase from human, pterin-4a-carbinolamine dehydratase from human
Depositing lab: Taek Soon Lee. Depositing organization: Lawrence Berkeley National Laboratory. Publication: Engineering of L-tyrosine oxidation in Escherichia coli and microbial production of hydroxytyrosol. Satoh Y, Tajima K, Munekata M, Keasling JD, Lee TS. Metab Eng. 2012 Nov;14(6):603-10. doi: 10.1016/j.ymben.2012.08.002. Epub 2012 Aug 29. PubMed 22948011.
Backbone
  Vector backbone: pBbE1k
  Backbone size w/o insert (bp): 3550
  Total vector size (bp): 4598
Growth in bacteria
  Bacterial resistance: Kanamycin, 50 μg/mL
  Growth temperature: 37°C
  Growth strain: DH10B
  Copy number: High Copy
Gene/Insert 1
  Gene/Insert name: dihydropterine reductase (alt name: DHPR)
  Insert size (bp): 734
  Promoter: pTrc
  Cloning method: Unknown
  Sequencing primers: 5′ AACTATCCGCTGGATGACCA; 3′ CGTTCTTTCGGTAGGTCAAA
Gene/Insert 2
  Gene/Insert name: pterin-4a-carbinolamine dehydratase (alt name: PCD)
  Insert size (bp): 314
  Promoter: pTrc
  Cloning method: Unknown
  Sequencing primers: 5′ AACTATCCGCTGGATGACCA; 3′ CGTTCTTTCGGTAGGTCAAA
Terms and licenses: Academic/Nonprofit Terms; Industry Terms: Not Available to Industry
How to cite: pBbE1k-2 was a gift from Taek Soon Lee (Addgene plasmid # 59945 ; http://n2t.net/addgene:59945 ; RRID:Addgene_59945)
