>Addgene plasmid #59945 | pBbE1k-2 | addgene partial sequence | sequence record 97645 | pBbA5c-3 5'-CGTTTTATTTGATGCCTGG-3'
GTTTGGATCCTCAGGTCATGGAAACCGCAACCTGTTCGATGAAGGACGCCAGGTTGATATCGCGTTCAGA
CAGACCTGCGCATTCGTGGGTGCTCAGGGTAATATGTACTTTGTTGTAAACGTTGAACCATTCCGGGTGA
TGATCCAGTTTTTCTGCTTGCAGTGCAACACGAGTCATGAAGCCGAACGCACGGTTGAAATCCTTAAAGT
GGAATTGTTTGAAGATAGCATCGCGACCTTCCAGTTCGTTCCAGCCCACTGCACGCAGGTTCGGCAGCAG
CTGATCGCGTTCTTCCGCAGACAGACGGTGCGCTTTGCCTGCCATATGTATATCTCCTTCTTACTAGTTC
AAAAATAGGCTGGCGTCAGTTCCGTGCGACCTTCGGTCGTCACTACCTGGATCAGGCTACCGGAAGACGG
ACGGTTTTTACCGGTAATCCAATCGTGGAACGTTTCTACCAGAAATTCCAGCGGCGTCCAAGAAGAGAAA
TCCGCTTCCGGCATGCTTTTACGATTCATCGGGGTATCCAGGGTCACCGGCAGCACCGCGATCGCCGCAG
CACCCGGTGGCATGCCAGAGTTTTTACCCGCCAGGGACTGGCACAGCTGATGTACAGCGCCTTTAGCCAT
GCCGTAACCAATCATACCCGGCGTACCATCCAGAGCTGCTTTGGCACCGGCCAGGGTCAGCAGACCACCT
TCTTTCAGGTGCTTAGTCGCCAGATGGCTAGAAATAGTAGAGGTCCAGATAGACTGTTTCCACATCAGAT
CACAGTTTTTGAACAGGGATTTGCTTTTGGCGTTACCACCAGCCCAGCCACCAGCAACACACAGGATCGC
ATCTACTTTTTCTTCACCCAGCAGTTTGCCAACTTCGGCAGTAACCTGATCTGCCTGTTCGGTGAAGGAA
TCGGTCATTTTAACGATAATGGATGCGGACGCCTCTTCGTTCTCGACAACGTCCACGGAAGCCACCCACC
AGTTAC
