>Addgene plasmid #59945 | pBbE1k-2 | addgene partial sequence | sequence record 97647 | lacI-F 5'-GCTTGCTGCAACTCTCTCAG-3'
GGCAATCAGCTGTTGCCCGTCTCACTGGTGAAAAGAAAAACCACCCTGGCGCCCAATACGCAAACCGCCT
CTCCCCGCGCGTTGGCCGATTCATTAATGCAGCTGGCACGACAGGTTTCCCGACTGGAAAGCGGGCAGTG
AGCGCAACGCAATTAATGTAAGTTAGCGCGAATTGATCTGGTTTGACAGCTTATCATCGACTGCACGGTG
CACCAATGCTTCTGGCGTCAGGCAGCCATCGGAAGCTGTGGTATGGCTGTGCAGGTCGTAAATCACTGCA
TAATTCGTGTCGCTCAAGGCGCACTCCCGTTCTGGATAATGTTTTTTGCGCCGACATCATAACGGTTCTG
GCAAATATTCTGAAATGAGCTGTTGACAATTAATCATCCGGCTCGTATAATGTGTGGAATTGTGAGCGGA
TAACAATTTCAGAATTCAAAAGATCTAAGAAGGAGATATACATATGGCAGCAGCAGCAGCAGCAGGTGAA
GCTCGTCGTGTTCTGGTTTACGGTGGTCGTGGTGCACTGGGCAGCCGCTGCGTTCAGGCATTCCGTGCGC
GTAACTGGTGGGTGGCTTCCGTGGACGTTGTCGAGAACGAAGAGGCGTCCGCATCCATTATCGTTAAAAT
GACCGATTCCTTCACCGAACAGGCAGATCAGGTTACTGCCGAAGTTGGCAAACTGCTGGGTGAAGAAAAA
GTAGATGCGATCCTGTGTGTTGCTGGTGGCTGGGCTGGTGGTAACGCCAAAAGCAAATCCCTGTTCAAAA
ACTGTGATCTGATGTGGAAACAGTCTATCTGGACCTCTACTATTTCTAGCCATCTGGCGACTAAGCACCT
GAAAGAAGGTGGTCTGCTGACCCTGGCCGGTGCCAAAGCAGCTCTGGATGGTACGCCGGGTATGATTGGT
TACGGCATGGCTAAAGGCGCTGTACATCAGCTGTGCCAGTCCCTGGCGGGTAAAAACTCTGGCATGCCAC
CGGGTGCTGCGGCGATCGCG
